>Addgene plasmid #211307 | pBiT3.1-C_WRAP73:1-460 | addgene full sequence | sequence record 423454 | Addgene NGS Result
AAGACGCGTTAATTAAGACGTCGGCAGTGAAAAAAATGCTTTATTTGTGAAATTTGTGATGCTATTGCTT
TATTTGTAACCATTATAAGCTGCAATAAACAAGTTAACAACAACAATTGCATTCATTTTATGTTTCAGGT
TCAGGGGGAGGTGTGGGAGGTTTTTTAAAGCAAGTAAAACCTCTACAAATGTGGTATGGCTGATTATGAT
CCGCGGCCGCAATACGTCGACGTTATCAGCTGACTTCGTACGAGAGCCTAGGATTATGGCGCGCCACTAG
TTATTAATAGTAATCAATTACGGGGTCATTAGTTCATAGCCCATATATGGAGTTCCGCGTTACATAACTT
ACGGTAAATGGCCCGCCTGGCTGACCGCCCAACGACCCCCGCCCATTGACGTCAATAATGACGTATGTTC
CCATAGTAACGCCAATAGGGACTTTCCATTGACGTCAATGGGTGGAGTATTTACGGTAAACTGCCCACTT
GGCAGTACATCAAGTGTATCATATGCCAAGTCCGCCCCCTATTGACGTCAATGACGGTAAATGGCCCGCC
TGGCATTATGCCCAGTACATGACCTTACGGGACTTTCCTACTTGGCAGTACATCTACGTATTAGTCATCG
CTATTACCATGGTGATGCGGTTTTGGCAGTACACCAATGGGCGTGGATAGCGGTTTGACTCACGGGGATT
TCCAAGTCTCCACCCCATTGACGTCAATGGGAGTTTGTTTTGGCACCAAAATCAACGGGACTTTCCAAAA
TGTCGTAATAACCCCGCCCCGTTGACGCAAATGGGCGGTAGGCGTGTACGGTGGGAGGTCTATATAAGCA
GAGCTGGTTTAGTGAACCGTCAGATCACTAGAATCTTTATTGCGGTAGTTTATCACAGTTAAATTGCTAA
CGCAGTCAGTGCTTCTGACACAACAGTCTCGAACTTAAGCTGCAGAAGTTGGTCGTGAGGCACTGGGCAG
GTAAGTATCAAGGTTACAAGACAGGTTTAAGGAGACCAATAGAAACTGGGCTTGTCGAGACAGAGAAGAC
TCTTGCGTTTCTGATAGGCACCTATTGGTCTTACTGACATCCACTTTGCCTTTCTCTCCACAGGTGTCCA
CTCCCAGTTCAATTACAGCTCTTAAGGCTAGAGTATTAATACGACTCACTATAGGGGCGATCGCAACAAG
CTTCGGGAAGATCTGGAGCTAGCGGCGGGGGATCCGGTGGGAATTCGACACCATGAACTTCTCCGAGGTA
TTCAAGCTCTCCAGCTTACTCTGCAAGTTCTCCCCGGACGGCAAGTACCTGGCTTCCTGTGTCCAGTACC
GGTTAGTGGTCCGGGATGTGAACACCCTTCAGATCCTTCAGCTGTACACGTGCCTAGACCAGATCCAGCA
CATCGAGTGGTCGGCAGACTCGCTCTTCATCCTGTGCGCCATGTACAAGCGAGGGCTGGTGCAGGTCTGG
TCTTTAGAGCAGCCCGAATGGCACTGCAAAATAGACGAGGGCTCAGCCGGGCTGGTGGCCTCGTGCTGGA
GCCCGGACGGGCGCCACATTCTCAACACCACGGAATTCCATCTGCGGATAACCGTCTGGTCCTTGTGCAC
AAAATCCGTGTCTTACATCAAATACCCGAAAGCTTGTCTGCAGGGAATCACCTTCACCAGGGACGGCCGC
TACATGGCGCTGGCAGAACGGCGCGACTGCAAAGATTACGTGAGCATCTTCGTCTGCAGTGATTGGCAGC
TCCTGCGGCATTTTGATACGGACACCCAGGATCTCACAGGGATTGAGTGGGCCCCAAACGGCTGTGTGCT
GGCAGTGTGGGACACCTGCTTGGAGTACAAGATTCTGCTGTACTCATTGGATGGCCGGTTGTTGTCCACG
TACAGCGCTTACGAGTGGTCCCTGGGCATCAAGTCTGTGGCCTGGAGCCCCAGCAGTCAGTTCCTGGCAG
TTGGGAGCTATGATGGAAAGGTGCGCATCCTTAATCACGTGACTTGGAAAATGATCACGGAGTTTGGGCA
TCCTGCAGCCATTAATGATCCCAAGATAGTGGTGTATAAGGAGGCCGAGAAGAGCCCACAGCTGGGACTG
GGCTGCCTCTCCTTCCCGCCGCCCCGGGCCGGGGCCGGCCCTCTCCCGAGCTCAGAGAGTAAATATGAGA
TCGCCTCTGTCCCAGTCTCCTTACAGACACTGAAACCTGTTACCGACAGAGCAAACCCGAAAATCGGCAT
AGGAATGCTGGCATTTAGTCCTGACAGCTACTTCCTGGCGACAAGGAACGACAACATTCCCAATGCCGTC
TGGGTCTGGGACATTCAGAAGCTGAGGCTGTTCGCGGTGCTCGAGCAGCTGTCCCCAGTGCGCGCATTTC
AGTGGGACCCGCAGCAGCCGCGGCTGGCCATCTGCACGGGAGGCAGCAGGCTCTACCTGTGGTCCCCAGC
GGGCTGCATGTCGGTGCAGGTGCCTGGGGAAGGCGACTTTGCAGTGCTCTCTCTGTGCTGGCATTTAAGC
GGAGACTCGATGGCCCTCCTCAGCAAGGATCACTTCTGCCTCTGCTTCCTGGAGACAGAGGCAGTGGTCG
GCACAGCCTGCAGACAGCTGGGCGGCCACACGGGCTCGAGCGGTGGGAGCTCCGGTGTGAGCGGCTGGCG
GCTGTTCAAGAAGATTAGCTAAGTTTAAACGGCCGCGACTCTAGACTGCAGGCATGCAAGCTGATTTGGC
TGCTGCCACCGCTGAGCAAGGCCGCTTCGAGCAGACATGATAAGATACATTGATGAGTTTGGACAAACCA
CAACTAGAATGCAGTGAAAAAAATGCTTTATTTGTGAAATTTGTGATGCTATTGCTTTATTTGTAACCAT
TATAAGCTGCAATAAACAAGTTAACAACAACAATTGCATTCATTTTATGTTTCAGGTTCAGGGGGAGATG
TGGGAGGTTTTTTTAAGCAAGTAAAACCTCTACAAATGTGGTAAAATCTTAATTAAGACTTCTAATATAA
CTTCGTATAGCATACATTATACGAAGTTATGGTTCCACTGTTGACAATTAATCATCGGCATAGTATATCG
GCATAGTATAATACGACAAGGTGAGGAACTAAACCCAGGAGGCAGATCATGATTGAACAAGATGGATTGC
ACGCAGGTTCTCCGGCCGCTTGGGTGGAGAGGCTATTCGGCTATGACTGGGCACAACAGACAATCGGCTG
CTCTGATGCCGCCGTGTTCCGGCTGTCAGCGCAGGGGCGCCCGGTTCTTTTTGTCAAGACCGACCTGTCC
GGTGCCCTGAATGAACTGCAGGACGAGGCAGCGCGGCTATCGTGGCTGGCCACGACGGGCGTTCCTTGCG
CAGCTGTGCTCGACGTTGTCACTGAAGCGGGAAGGGACTGGCTGCTATTGGGCGAAGTGCCGGGGCAGGA
TCTCCTGTCATCTCACCTTGCTCCTGCCGAGAAAGTATCCATCATGGCTGATGCAATGCGGCGGCTGCAT
ACGCTTGATCCGGCTACCTGCCCATTCGACCACCAAGCGAAACATCGCATCGAGCGAGCACGTACTCGGA
TGGAAGCCGGTCTTGTCGATCAGGATGATCTGGACGAAGAGCATCAGGGGCTCGCGCCAGCCGAACTGTT
CGCCAGGCTCAAGGCGCGCATGCCCGACGGCGAGGATCTCGTCGTGACCCATGGCGATGCCTGCTTGCCG
AATATCATGGTGGAAAATGGCCGCTTTTCTGGATTCATCGACTGTGGCCGGCTGGGTGTGGCGGACCGCT
ATCAGGACATAGCGTTGGCTACCCGTGATATTGCTGAAGAGCTTGGCGGCGAATGGGCTGACCGCTTCCT
CGTGCTTTACGGTATCGCCGCTCCCGATTCGCAGCGCATCGCCTTCTATCGCCTTCTTGACGAGTTCTTC
TGATTCGAAATGACCGACCAAGCGACGCCCAACCGGTATCAGCTCACTCAAAGGCGGTAATACGGTTATC
CACAGAATCAGGGGATAACGCAGGAAAGAACATGTGAGCAAAAGGCCAGCAAAAGGCCAGGAACCGTAAA
AAGGCCGCGTTGCTGGCGTTTTTCCATAGGCTCCGCCCCCCTGACGAGCATCACAAAAATCGACGCTCAA
GTCAGAGGTGGCGAAACCCGACAGGACTATAAAGATACCAGGCGTTTCCCCCTGGAAGCTCCCTCGTGCG
CTCTCCTGTTCCGACCCTGCCGCTTACCGGATACCTGTCCGCCTTTCTCCCTTCGGGAAGCGTGGCGCTT
TCTCATAGCTCACGCTGTAGGTATCTCAGTTCGGTGTAGGTCGTTCGCTCCAAGCTGGGCTGTGTGCACG
AACCCCCCGTTCAGCCCGACCGCTGCGCCTTATCCGGTAACTATCGTCTTGAGTCCAACCCGGTAAGACA
CGACTTATCGCCACTGGCAGCAGCCACTGGTAACAGGATTAGCAGAGCGAGGTATGTAGGCGGTGCTACA
GAGTTCTTGAAGTGGTGGCCTAACTACGGCTACACTAGAAGGACAGTATTTGGTATCTGCGCTCTGCTGA
AGCCAGTTACCTTCGGAAAAAGAGTTGGTAGCTCTTGATCCGGCAAACAAACCACCGCTGGTAGCGGTGG
TTTTTTTGTTTGCAAGCAGCAGATTACGCGCAGAAAAAAAGGATTTCAAGAAGATCCTTTGATCTTTTCT
ACGGGGTCTGACGCTCAGTGGAACGAAAACTCACGTTAAGGGATTTTGGTCATGAGATTATCAAAAAGGA
TCTTCACCTAGATCCTTTTATAGTCCGGAATCGTCACACAAAAAACCAACACACAGATGTAATGAAAATA
AAGATATTTTATTGCGGCCATCGTGATGGCTAGAGTTTAGCCCTCCCACACATAACCAGAGGGCAGCAAT
TCACGAATCCCAACTGCCGTCGGCTGTCCATCACTGTCCTTCACTATGGCTTTGATCCCAGGATGCAGAT
CGAGAAGCACCTGTCGGCACCGTCCGCAGGGGCTCAAGATGCCCCTGTTCTCATTTCCGATCGCGACGAT
ACAAGTCAGGTTGCCAGCTGCCGCAGCAGCAGCAGTGCCCAGCACCACGAGTTCTGCACAAGGTCCCCCA
GTAAAATGATATACATTGACACCAGTGAAGATGCGGCCGTCGCTAGAGAGAGCTGCGCTGGCGACGCTGT
AGTCTTCAGAGATGGGGATGCTGTTGATTGTAGCCGTTGCTCTTTCAATGAGGGTGGATTCTTCTTGAGA
CAAAGGCTTGGCCATGGTGGCGCTAGTGTCAGAAGAATCGAGCTTTTTGCAAAAGCCTAGGCCTCCAAAA
AAGCCTCCTCACTACTTCTGGAATAGCTCAGAGGCCGAGGCGGCCTCGGCCTCTGCATAAATAAAAAAAA
TTAGTCAGCCATGGGGCGGAGAATGGGCGGAACTGGGCGGAGTTAGGGGCGGGATGGGCGGAGTTAGGGG
CGGGACTATGGTTGCTGACTAATTGAGATGCATGCTTTGCATACTTCTGCCTGCTGGGGAGCCTGGGGAC
TTTCCACACCTGGTTGCTGACTAATTGAGATGCATGCTTTGCATACTTCTGCCTGCTGGGGAGCCTGGGG
ACTTTCCACACCCTAACTGACACACATTCCACAGCTGGTTCTTTCCGCCTCAGAAGGTACCTAACCAAGT
TCCTCTTTCAGAGGTTATTTCAGGCCATGGTGCTGCGC
Features (pLannotate 1.2.2; 17 found; start..end, strand, type, name):
     24..105     -  polyA_signal   SV40 poly(A) signal: SV40 polyadenylation signal
    128..211     -  CDS            large T antigen (fragment): large T antigen from SV40 (simian virus 40)
    276..641     +  enhancer       CMV enhancer: human cytomegalovirus immediate early enhancer
    643..842     +  promoter       CMV promoter: human cytomegalovirus (CMV) immediate early promoter
    981..1113    +  intron         chimeric intron: chimera between introns from human β-globin and immunoglobulin heavy chain genes
   1157..1175    +  promoter       T7 promoter: promoter for bacteriophage T7 RNA polymerase
   1243..2622    +  CDS            WRAP73: WRP73_HUMAN - Also known as WDR8. Experimental evidence at protein level: Swiss-Prot protein existence level 1. The SSX2IP:WRAP73 complex is proposed to act as regulator of spindle anchoring at the mitotic centrosome. Required for the centrosomal localization of SSX2IP and normal mitotic bipolar spindle morphology (PubMed:26545777). Required for the targeting of centriole satellite proteins to centrosomes such as of PCM1, SSX2IP, CEP290 and PIBF1/CEP90. Required for ciliogenesis and involved in the removal of the CEP97:CCP110 complex from the mother centriole. Involved in ciliary vesicle forma
   2718..2745    +  CDS            SET1 (fragment): solubility-enhancement tag derived from T7 phage gene 10B
   2771..2892    -  polyA_signal   SV40 poly(A) signal: SV40 polyadenylation signal
   2915..2983    -  CDS            large T antigen (fragment): large T antigen from SV40 (simian virus 40)
   3007..3040    +  protein_bind   loxP: Cre-mediated recombination occurs in the 8-bp core sequence (GCATACAT). Cre recombinase
   3050..3097    +  promoter       EM7 promoter: synthetic bacterial promoter&nbsp
   3129..3920    +  CDS            neo: KKA2_KLEPN - Also known as kan, nptII. Experimental evidence at protein level: Swiss-Prot protein existence level 1. Resistance to kanamycin, neomycin, paromomycin, ribostamycin, butirosin and gentamicin B. From Klebsiella pneumoniae.
   4081..4669    -  rep_origin     ori: high-copy-number ColE1/pMB1/pBR322/pUC origin of replication
   4795..4843    -  polyA_signal   poly(A) signal: synthetic polyadenylation signal
   4867..5265    -  CDS            BSD: blasticidin S deaminase; Aspergillus terreus BSD; confers resistance to blasticidin
   5296..5653    -  promoter       SV40 promoter: SV40 enhancer and early promoter
