[The description below was written by a language model from this plasmid's Addgene catalogue record and pLannotate feature annotations shown in this document.]
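Description:
pBiT3.1-C_WRAP73:1-460 is a mammalian expression plasmid built on Promega's pBiT3.1-C backbone that produces full-length, wild-type human WRAP73 (also known as WDR8; residues M1 to T460, a 1,380 bp insert) with a C-terminal HiBiT tag. The coding sequence, derived from a Mammalian Gene Collection clone, was introduced by ligation-independent cloning between EcoRI and XhoI sites that remain intact. Transcription is driven by the CMV immediate-early enhancer and promoter, followed by a chimeric β-globin/immunoglobulin intron that generally improves mRNA processing and expression, and is terminated by an SV40 polyadenylation signal. A T7 promoter upstream of the insert serves as a sequencing primer site. A short glycine-serine linker joins WRAP73 to HiBiT, the small peptide that complements the LgBiT fragment to reconstitute NanoLuc luciferase activity. The short "SET1" and large T antigen fragments in the automated annotation are probably incidental matches to vector sequence rather than functional parts.

The plasmid replicates in E. coli at high copy from a ColE1/pUC-type origin and is selected with kanamycin through the neo (nptII) gene, which the feature table shows under the bacterial EM7 promoter, preceded by a single loxP site. The catalogue lists neomycin/G418 as the mammalian selectable marker, but the annotated sequence shows no eukaryotic promoter directly upstream of neo. It instead carries an SV40 promoter-driven blasticidin S deaminase cassette with a synthetic poly(A) signal, so the two sources differ on mammalian selection.

The construct comes from a study evaluating the ligandability of WD40-repeat proteins. The luminescent tag suits quantitative detection of WRAP73 in cells, though the record does not name specific assays.
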