Addgene plasmid #211307: pBiT3.1-C_WRAP73:1-460
Purpose: Mammalian expression of full-length human WRAP73. C-terminal HiBiT tag.
Depositing lab: Cheryl Arrowsmith. Depositing organization: University of Toronto. Publication: A Target Class Ligandability Evaluation of WD40 Repeat-Containing Proteins. Ackloo S, Li F, Szewczyk M, Seitova A, Loppnau P, Zeng H, Xu J, Ahmad S, Arnautova YA, Baghaie AJ, Beldar S, Bolotokova A, Centrella PA, Chau I, Clark MA, Cuozzo JW, Dehghani-Tafti S, Disch JS, Dong A, Dumas A, Feng JA, Ghiabi P, Gibson E, Gilmer J, Goldman B, Green SR, Guie MA, Guilinger JP, Harms N, Herasymenko O, Houliston S, Hutchinson A, Kearnes S, Keefe AD, Kimani SW, Kramer T, Kutera M, Kwak HA, Lento C, Li Y, Liu J, Loup J, Machado RAC, Mulhern CJ, Perveen S, Righetto GL, Riley P, Shrestha S, Sigel EA, Silva M, Sintchak MD, Slakman BL, Taylor RD, Thompson J, Torng W, Underkoffler C, von Rechenberg M, Walsh RT, Watson I, Wilson DJ, Wolf E, Yadav M, Yazdi AK, Zhang J, Zhang Y, Santhakumar V, Edwards AM, Barsyte-Lovejoy D, Schapira M, Brown PJ, Halabelian L, Arrowsmith CH. J Med Chem. 2025 Jan 23;68(2):1092-1112. doi: 10.1021/acs.jmedchem.4c02010. Epub 2024 Nov 4. PubMed 39495097.
Backbone
  Vector backbone: pBiT3.1-C
  Backbone manufacturer: Promega
  Vector type: Mammalian Expression
  Selectable markers: Neomycin (select with G418)
Growth in bacteria
  Bacterial resistance: Kanamycin, 50 μg/mL
  Growth temperature: 37°C
  Growth strain: DH5alpha
  Copy number: High Copy
Gene/Insert
  Gene/Insert name: WRAP73:M1-T460
  Species: H. sapiens (human)
  Insert size (bp): 1380
  Mutation: wild type
  Entrez Gene: WRAP73 (a.k.a. RP11-46F15.4, WDR8)
  Promoter: CMV
  Tag / fusion protein: GSSGGSSGVSGWRLFKKIS (C terminal on insert)
  Cloning method: Ligation Independent Cloning
  Sequencing primers: 5′ T7; 3′ TTGCTCAGCGGTGGCAGCAG
Resource information
  A portion of this plasmid was derived from a plasmid made by: Mammalian Gene Collection (BC086311)
Terms and licenses: Academic/Nonprofit Terms; Industry Terms: Not Available to Industry
Depositor comments: 5' Cloning Site: EcoR1 (not destroyed), 3' Cloning Site: Xho1 (not destroyed).
How to cite: pBiT3.1-C_WRAP73:1-460 was a gift from Cheryl Arrowsmith (Addgene plasmid # 211307 ; http://n2t.net/addgene:211307 ; RRID:Addgene_211307)
