>Addgene plasmid #211307 | pBiT3.1-C_WRAP73:1-460 | depositor partial sequence | sequence record 412092 | Insert sequence
ATGAACTTCTCCGAGGTATTCAAGCTCTCCAGCTTACTCTGCAAGTTCTCCCCGGACGGCAAGTACCTGG
CTTCCTGTGTCCAGTACCGGTTAGTGGTCCGGGATGTGAACACCCTTCAGATCCTTCAGCTGTACACGTG
CCTAGACCAGATCCAGCACATCGAGTGGTCGGCAGACTCGCTCTTCATCCTGTGCGCCATGTACAAGCGA
GGGCTGGTGCAGGTCTGGTCTTTAGAGCAGCCCGAATGGCACTGCAAAATAGACGAGGGCTCAGCCGGGC
TGGTGGCCTCGTGCTGGAGCCCGGACGGGCGCCACATTCTCAACACCACGGAATTCCATCTGCGGATAAC
CGTCTGGTCCTTGTGCACAAAATCCGTGTCTTACATCAAATACCCGAAAGCTTGTCTGCAGGGAATCACC
TTCACCAGGGACGGCCGCTACATGGCGCTGGCAGAACGGCGCGACTGCAAAGATTACGTGAGCATCTTCG
TCTGCAGTGATTGGCAGCTCCTGCGGCATTTTGATACGGACACCCAGGATCTCACAGGGATTGAGTGGGC
CCCAAACGGCTGTGTGCTGGCAGTGTGGGACACCTGCTTGGAGTACAAGATTCTGCTGTACTCATTGGAT
GGCCGGTTGTTGTCCACGTACAGCGCTTACGAGTGGTCCCTGGGCATCAAGTCTGTGGCCTGGAGCCCCA
GCAGTCAGTTCCTGGCAGTTGGGAGCTATGATGGAAAGGTGCGCATCCTTAATCACGTGACTTGGAAAAT
GATCACGGAGTTTGGGCATCCTGCAGCCATTAATGATCCCAAGATAGTGGTGTATAAGGAGGCCGAGAAG
AGCCCACAGCTGGGACTGGGCTGCCTCTCCTTCCCGCCGCCCCGGGCCGGGGCCGGCCCTCTCCCGAGCT
CAGAGAGTAAATATGAGATCGCCTCTGTCCCAGTCTCCTTACAGACACTGAAACCTGTTACCGACAGAGC
AAACCCGAAAATCGGCATAGGAATGCTGGCATTTAGTCCTGACAGCTACTTCCTGGCGACAAGGAACGAC
AACATTCCCAATGCCGTCTGGGTCTGGGACATTCAGAAGCTGAGGCTGTTCGCGGTGCTCGAGCAGCTGT
CCCCAGTGCGCGCATTTCAGTGGGACCCGCAGCAGCCGCGGCTGGCCATCTGCACGGGAGGCAGCAGGCT
CTACCTGTGGTCCCCAGCGGGCTGCATGTCGGTGCAGGTGCCTGGGGAAGGCGACTTTGCAGTGCTCTCT
CTGTGCTGGCATTTAAGCGGAGACTCGATGGCCCTCCTCAGCAAGGATCACTTCTGCCTCTGCTTCCTGG
AGACAGAGGCAGTGGTCGGCACAGCCTGCAGACAGCTGGGCGGCCACACG
